>Addgene plasmid #127888 | pN-PITCh-GFP | addgene full sequence | sequence record 248803 | Addgene NGS Result
CTCATGACCAAAATCCCTTAACGTGAGTTACGCGCGCGTCGTTCCACTGAGCGTCAGACCCCGTAGAAAA
GATCAAAGGATCTTCTTGAGATCCTTTTTTTCTGCGCGTAATCTGCTGCTTGCAAACAAAAAAACCACCG
CTACCAGCGGTGGTTTGTTTGCCGGATCAAGAGCTACCAACTCTTTTTCCGAAGGTAACTGGCTTCAGCA
GAGCGCAGATACCAAATACTGTTCTTCTAGTGTAGCCGTAGTTAGCCCACCACTTCAAGAACTCTGTAGC
ACCGCCTACATACCTCGCTCTGCTAATCCTGTTACCAGTGGCTGCTGCCAGTGGCGATAAGTCGTGTCTT
ACCGGGTTGGACTCAAGACGATAGTTACCGGATAAGGCGCAGCGGTCGGGCTGAACGGGGGGTTCGTGCA
CACAGCCCAGCTTGGAGCGAACGACCTACACCGAACTGAGATACCTACAGCGTGAGCTATGAGAAAGCGC
CACGCTTCCCGAAGGGAGAAAGGCGGACAGGTATCCGGTAAGCGGCAGGGTCGGAACAGGAGAGCGCACG
AGGGAGCTTCCAGGGGGAAACGCCTGGTATCTTTATAGTCCTGTCGGGTTTCGCCACCTCTGACTTGAGC
GTCGATTTTTGTGATGCTCGTCAGGGGGGCGGAGCCTATGGAAAAACGCCAGCAACGCGGCCTTTTTACG
GTTCCTGGCCTTTTGCTGGCCTTTTGCTCACATGTTCTTTCCTGCGTTATCCCCTGATTCTGTGGATAAC
CGTATTACCGCCTTTGAGTGAGCTGATACCGCTCGCCGCAGCCGAACGACCGAGCGCAGCGAGTCAGTGA
GCGAGGAAGCGGAAGGCGAGAGTAGGGAACTGCCAGGCATCAAACTAAGCAGAAGGCCCCTGACGGATGG
CCTTTTTGCGTTTCTACAAACTCTTTCTGTGTTGTAAAACGACGGCCAGTCTTAAGCTCGGGCCCCCTGG
GCGGTTCTGATAACGAGTAATCGTTAATCCGCAAATAACGTAAAAACCCGCTTCGGCGGGTTTTTTTATG
GGGAGAGTTTAGGGAAAGAGCATTTGTCAGAATATTTAAGGGCGCCTGTCACTTTGCTTGATATATGAGA
ATTATTTAACCTTATAAATGAGAAAAAAGCAACGCACTTTAAATAAGATACGTTGCTTTTTCGATTGATG
AACACCTATAATTAAACTATTCATCTATTATTTATGATTTTTTGTATATACAATATTTCTAGTTTGTTAA
AGAGAATTAAGAAAATAAATCTCGAAAATAATAAAGGGAAAATCAGTTTTTGATATCAAAATTATACATG
TCAACGATAATACAAAATATAATACAAACTATAAGATGTTATCAGTATTTATTATCATTTAGAATAAATT
TTGTGTCGCCCTTAATTGTGAGCGGATAACAATTACGAGCTTCATGCACAGTGGCGTTGACATTGATTAT
TGACTAGTTATTAATAGTAATCAATTACGGGGTCATTAGTTCATAGCCCATATATGGAGTTCCGCGTTAC
ATAGCATCGTACGCGTACGTGTTTGGATGGAGGAGGGAGGCCGGGAGCCACCATGACCGAGTACAAGCCC
ACGGTGCGCCTCGCCACCCGCGACGACGTCCCCCGGGCCGTACGCACCCTCGCCGCCGCGTTCGCCGACT
ACCCCGCCACGCGCCACACCGTCGACCCGGACCGCCACATCGAGCGGGTCACCGAGCTGCAAGAACTCTT
CCTCACGCGCGTCGGGCTCGACATCGGCAAGGTGTGGGTCGCGGACGACGGCGCCGCGGTGGCGGTCTGG
ACCACGCCGGAGAGCGTCGAAGCGGGGGCGGTGTTCGCCGAGATCGGCCCGCGCATGGCCGAGTTGAGCG
GTTCCCGGCTGGCCGCGCAGCAACAGATGGAAGGCCTCCTGGCGCCGCACCGGCCCAAGGAGCCCGCGTG
GTTCCTGGCCACCGTCGGCGTCTCGCCCGACCACCAGGGCAAGGGTCTGGGCAGCGCCGTCGTGCTCCCC
GGAGTGGAGGCGGCCGAGCGCGCCGGGGTGCCCGCCTTCCTGGAGACCTCCGCGCCCCGCAACCTCCCCT
TCTACGAGCGGCTCGGCTTCACCGTCACCGCCGACGTCGAGGTGCCCGAAGGACCGCGCACCTGGTGCAT
GACCCGCAAGCCCGGTGCCGGAAGCGGAGCTACTAACTTCAGCCTGCTGAAGCAGGCTGGCGACGTGGAG
GAGAACCCTGGACCTATGGTGAGCAAGGGCGAGGAGCTGTTCACCGGGGTGGTGCCCATCCTGGTCGAGC
TGGACGGCGACGTAAACGGCCACAAGTTCAGCGTGTCCGGCGAGGGCGAGGGCGATGCCACCTACGGCAA
GCTGACCCTGAAGTTCATCTGCACCACCGGCAAGCTGCCCGTGCCCTGGCCCACCCTCGTGACCACCCTG
ACCTACGGCGTGCAGTGCTTCAGCCGCTACCCCGACCACATGAAGCAGCACGACTTCTTCAAGTCCGCCA
TGCCCGAAGGCTACGTCCAGGAGCGCACCATCTTCTTCAAGGACGACGGCAACTACAAGACCCGCGCCGA
GGTGAAGTTCGAGGGCGACACCCTGGTGAACCGCATCGAGCTGAAGGGCATCGACTTCAAGGAGGACGGC
AACATCCTGGGGCACAAGCTGGAGTACAACTACAACAGCCACAACGTCTATATCATGGCCGACAAGCAGA
AGAACGGCATCAAGGTGAACTTCAAGATCCGCCACAACATCGAGGACGGCAGCGTGCAGCTCGCCGACCA
CTACCAGCAGAACACCCCCATCGGCGACGGCCCCGTGCTGCTGCCCGACAACCACTACCTGAGCACCCAG
TCCGCCCTGAGCAAAGACCCCAACGAGAAGCGCGATCACATGGTCCTGCTGGAGTTCGTGACCGCCGCCG
GGATCACTCTCGGCATGGACGAGCTGTACAAGATGGAAGAAGGAGGTAGAGACAAGGCGCCGGTGCAGCC
CCCCAAACACGTACGCGTACGATGCTCTAGAATGCTGATGGGCTAGCAAAATCAGCCTCGACTGTGCCTT
CTAGTTGCCAGCCATCTGTTGTTTGCCCCTCCCCCGTGCCTTCCTTGACCCTGGAAGGTGCCACTCCCAC
TGTCCTTTCCTAATAAAATGAGGAAATTGCATCACAACACTCAACCCTATCTCGGTCTATTCTTTTGATT
TATAAGGGATTTTGCCGATTTCGGCCTATTGGTTAAAAAATGAGCTGATTTAACAAAAATTTAACGCGAA
TTAATTCTGTGGAATGTGTGTCAGTTAGGGTGTGGAAAGTCCCCAGGCTCCCCAGCAGGCAGAAGTATGC
AAAGCATGCATCTCAATTAGTCAGCAACCAGGTGTGGAAAGTCCCCAGGCTCCCCAGCAGGCAGAAGTAT
GCAAAGCATGCATCTCAATTAGTCAGCAACCATAGTCCCGCCCCTAACTCCGCCCATCCCGCCCCTAACT
CCGCCCAGTTCCGCCCATTCTCCGCCCCATGGCTGACTAATTTTTTTTATTTATGCAGAGGCCGAGGCCG
CCTCTGCCTCTGAGCTATTCCAGAAGTAGTGAGGAGGCTTTTTTGGAGGCCTAGGCTTTTGCAAAAAGCT
CCCGGGAGCTTGTATATCCATTTTCGGATCTGATCAGCACGTGATGAAAAAGCCTGAACTCACCGCGACG
TCTGTCGAGAAGTTTCTGATCGAAAAGTTCGACAGCGTTTCCGACCTGATGCAGCTCTCGGAGGGCGAAG
AATCTCGTGCTTTCAGCTTCGATGTAGGAGGGCGTGGATATGTCCTGCGGGTAAATAGCTGCGCCGATGG
TTTCTACAAAGATCGTTATGTTTATCGGCACTTTGCATCGGCCGCGCTCCCGATTCCGGAAGTGCTTGAC
ATTGGGGAATTCAGCGAGAGCCTGACCTATTGCATCTCCCGCCGTGCACAGGGTGTCACGTTGCAAGACC
TGCCTGAAACCGAACTGCCCGCTGTTCTGCAGCCGGTCGCGGAGGCCATGGATGCGATCGCTGCGGCCGA
TCTTAGCCAGACGAGCGGGTTCGGCCCATTCGGACCGCAAGGAATCGGTCAATACACTACATGGCGTGAT
TTCATATGCGCGATTGCTGATCCCCATGTGTATCACTGGCAAACTGTGATGGACGACACCGTCAGTGCGT
CCGTCGCGCAGGCTCTCGATGAGCTGATGCTTTGGGCCGAGGACTGCCCCGAAGTCCGGCACCTCGTGCA
CGCGGATTTCGGCTCCAACAATGTCCTGACGGACAATGGCCGCATAACAGCGGTCATTGACTGGAGCGAG
GCGATGTTCGGGGATTCCCAATACGAGGTCGCCAACATCTTCTTCTGGAGGCCGTGGTTGGCTTGTATGG
AGCAGCAGACGCGCTACTTCGAGCGGAGGCATCCGGAGCTTGCAGGATCGCCGCGGCTCCGGGCGTATAT
GCTCCGCATTGGTCTTGACCAACTCTATCAGAGCTTGGTTGACGGCAATTTCGATGATGCAGCTTGGGCG
CAGGGTCGATGCGACGCAATCGTCCGATCCGGAGCCGGGACTGTCGGGCGTACACAAATCGCCCGCAGAA
GCGCGGCCGTCTGGACCGATGGCTGTGTAGAAGTACTCGCCGATAGTGGAAACCGACGCCCCAGCACTCG
TCCGAGGGCAAAGGAATAGCACGTGCTACGAGATTTCGATTCCACCGCCGCCTTCTATGAAAGGTTGGGC
TTCGGAATCGTTTTCCGGGACGCCGGCTGGATGATCCTCCAGCGCGGGGATCTCATGCTGGAGTTCTTCG
CCCACCCCAACTTGTTTATTGCAGCTTATAATGGTTACAAATAAAGCAATAGCATCACAAATTTCACAAA
TAAAGCATTTTTTTCACTGCATTCTAGTTGTGGTTTGTCCAAACTCATCAATGTATCTTATCATGTCTGT
ATACCGTCGACCTCTAGCTAGAGCTTGGCGTAATCATTGTCATTACCAATGCTTAATCAGTGAGGCACCT
ATCTCAGCGATCTGTCTATTTCGTTCATCCATAGTTGCCTGACTCCCCGTCGTGTAGATAACTACGATAC
GGGAGGGCTTACCATCTGGCCCCAGCGCTGCGATGATACCGCGAGAACCACGCTCACCGGCTCCGGATTT
ATCAGCAATAAACCAGCCAGCCGGAAGGGCCGAGCGCAGAAGTGGTCCTGCAACTTTATCCGCCTCCATC
CAGTCTATTAATTGTTGCCGGGAAGCTAGAGTAAGTAGTTCGCCAGTTAATAGTTTGCGCAACGTTGTTG
CCATCGCTACAGGCATCGTGGTGTCACGCTCGTCGTTTGGTATGGCTTCATTCAGCTCCGGTTCCCAACG
ATCAAGGCGAGTTACATGATCCCCCATGTTGTGCAAAAAAGCGGTTAGCTCCTTCGGTCCTCCGATCGTT
GTCAGAAGTAAGTTGGCCGCAGTGTTATCACTCATGGTTATGGCAGCACTGCATAATTCTCTTACTGTCA
TGCCATCCGTAAGATGCTTTTCTGTGACTGGTGAGTACTCAACCAAGTCATTCTGAGAATAGTGTATGCG
GCGACCGAGTTGCTCTTGCCCGGCGTCAATACGGGATAATACCGCGCCACATAGCAGAACTTTAAAAGTG
CTCATCATTGGAAAACGTTCTTCGGGGCGAAAACTCTCAAGGATCTTACCGCTGTTGAGATCCAGTTCGA
TGTAACCCACTCGTGCACCCAACTGATCTTCAGCATCTTTTACTTTCACCAGCGTTTCTGGGTGAGCAAA
AACAGGAAGGCAAAATGCCGCAAAAAAGGGAATAAGGGCGACACGGAAATGTTGAATACTCATATTCTTC
CTTTTTCAATATTATTGAAGCATTTATCAGGGTTATTGTCTCATGAGCGGATACATATTTGAATGTATTT
AGAAAAATAAACAAATAGGGGTCAGTGTTACAACCAATTAACCAATTCTGAACATTATCGCGAGCCCATT
TATACCTGAATATGGCTCATAACACCCCTTG
Features (pLannotate 1.2.2; 16 found; start..end, strand, type, name):
     86..674     +  rep_origin     ori: high-copy-number ColE1/pMB1/pBR322/pUC origin of replication
    899..916     +  terminator     rrnB T2 terminator (fragment): transcription terminator T2 from the E. coli rrnB gene
    941..960     -  CDS            lacZα (fragment): LacZα fragment of β-galactosidase; lacZ fragment
   1416..1432    +  protein_bind   lac operator: The lac repressor binds to the lac operator to inhibit transcription in E. coli. This inhibition can be relieved by adding lactose or isopropyl-β-D-thiogalactopyranoside (IPTG). lac repressor encoded by lacI
   1459..1543    +  enhancer       CMV enhancer (fragment): human cytomegalovirus immediate early enhancer
   1593..2189    +  CDS            PuroR: puromycin N-acetyltransferase; pac from Streptomyces alboniger; confers resistance to puromycin
   2256..2972    +  CDS            EGFP: EGFP is a basic (constitutively fluorescent) green fluorescent protein published in 1996, derived from Aequorea victoria. It is reported to be a rapidly-maturing weak dimer with moderate acid sensitivity.
   3072..3183    +  polyA_signal   bGH poly(A) signal: bovine growth hormone polyadenylation signal
   3184..3292    +  rep_origin     f1 ori (fragment): f1 bacteriophage origin of replication; arrow indicates direction of (+) strand synthesis
   3306..3635    +  promoter       SV40 promoter: SV40 enhancer and early promoter
   3684..4706    +  CDS            hph: KHYB_ECOLX - Experimental evidence at protein level: Swiss-Prot protein existence level 1. The aminoglycoside phosphotransferases achieve inactivation of their antibiotic substrates by phosphorylation. Only phosphorylates hygromycin and closely related compounds such as demethyl analogs and destomycin. From Escherichia coli.
   4719..4844    +  CDS            ble (fragment): BLE_KLEPN - Experimental evidence at protein level: Swiss-Prot protein existence level 1. Binding protein with a strong affinity to the bleomycin family of antibiotics. Binds to CL990; an antimitotic-antibiotic compound. From Klebsiella pneumoniae.
   4839..4960    +  polyA_signal   SV40 poly(A) signal: SV40 polyadenylation signal
   5013..5873    -  CDS            AmpR: β-lactamase; bla; confers resistance to ampicillin, carbenicillin, and related antibiotics
   5876..5972    -  promoter       AmpR promoter (fragment): bla
   6002..6026    -  CDS            KanR (fragment): aminoglycoside phosphotransferase; aph(3')-Ia; confers resistance to kanamycin
