[The description below was written by a language model from this plasmid's Addgene catalogue record and pLannotate feature annotations shown in this document.]
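Description:
pN-PITCh-GFP is a donor (repair template) plasmid for microhomology-based CRISPR knock-in in human cells, built by Gibson cloning on the pCRIS-PITCh backbone. It is designed to place GFP at the N-terminus of PSMD2. In bacteria it is maintained through a high-copy ColE1/pUC-type origin and selected with ampicillin via the β-lactamase gene. The 6,051 nt sequence also carries short remnants of earlier cloning history (lacZα, KanR, ble, f1 ori, rrnB T2 and CMV enhancer fragments, and a lac operator). These appear as partial matches only and are unlikely to be functional.

The payload is the Puro-GFP insert: a puromycin N-acetyltransferase coding sequence followed, after a short gap, by EGFP in the same orientation. According to the record, this cassette is flanked on each end by PSMD2 microhomology, although these short arms are not annotated in the feature table. No complete mammalian promoter is annotated upstream of PuroR. This fits a design in which the integrated cassette is expressed from the endogenous PSMD2 promoter, so that puromycin resistance reports in-frame insertion. The element linking PuroR to EGFP is not annotated, and the record does not state what it is. A bGH polyadenylation signal lies downstream of EGFP. Elsewhere on the backbone, an SV40 promoter drives a hygromycin phosphotransferase gene (hph) with an SV40 poly(A) signal. This provides a separate mammalian selection marker, whose role the record does not explain.

The plasmid is typically used together with CRISPR nuclease and guide components, which are not encoded here, to produce endogenously GFP-tagged PSMD2 for protein tracking.
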