Addgene plasmid #127888: pN-PITCh-GFP
Purpose: Provides the repair template with PSMD2 microhomology on each end for PSMD2 N-ter GFP tagging
Depositing lab: Peter Kaiser. Depositing organization: University of California, Irvine. Publication: Microhomology based CRISPR tagging tools for protein tracking, purification, and depletion. Lin DW, Chung BP, Huang JW, Wang X, Huang L, Kaiser P. J Biol Chem. 2019 May 28. pii: RA119.008422. doi: 10.1074/jbc.RA119.008422. PubMed 31138654.
Backbone
  Vector backbone: pCRIS-PITCh
  Vector type: Mammalian Expression, CRISPR
Growth in bacteria
  Bacterial resistance: Ampicillin, 100 μg/mL
  Growth temperature: 37°C
  Growth strain: DH5alpha
  Copy number: High Copy
Gene/Insert
  Gene/Insert name: Puro-GFP
  Species: H. sapiens (human)
  Cloning method: Gibson Cloning
Terms and licenses: Academic/Nonprofit Terms; Industry Terms: Not Available to Industry
How to cite: pN-PITCh-GFP was a gift from Peter Kaiser (Addgene plasmid # 127888 ; http://n2t.net/addgene:127888 ; RRID:Addgene_127888)
